Addgene plasmid #149152: pGBW-m4046665
Purpose: Yeast Expression plasmid for SARS-CoV-2 ORF7b
Depositing lab: Ginkgo Bioworks & Benjie Chen. Depositing organization: Ginkgo Bioworks.
Backbone
  Vector backbone: AmpR; 2u URA3
  Backbone size w/o insert (bp): 4078
  Vector type: Yeast Expression
  Selectable markers: URA3
Growth in bacteria
  Bacterial resistance: Ampicillin, 100 μg/mL
  Growth temperature: 37°C
  Growth strain: DH5alpha
  Copy number: High Copy
Gene/Insert
  Gene/Insert name: SARS-CoV-2 ORF7b
  Species: S. cerevisiae (budding yeast); Severe acute respiratory syndrome coronavirus 2
  Insert size (bp): 125
  Mutation: wt
  Entrez Gene: ORF7b (a.k.a. GU280_gp08)
  Promoter: pTEF1
  Cloning method: Unknown
Resource information
  A portion of this plasmid was derived from a plasmid made by: GinkgoBioworks
Depositor comments: NCBI Reference Sequence: YP_009725318.1. Created by gene synthesis with Not1 site. NGS used for QC was performed by Ginkgo and may not fully cover the entire plasmid.
How to cite: pGBW-m4046665 was a gift from Ginkgo Bioworks & Benjie Chen (Addgene plasmid # 149152 ; http://n2t.net/addgene:149152 ; RRID:Addgene_149152)
