[The description below was written by a language model from this plasmid's Addgene catalogue record and pLannotate feature annotations shown in this document.]
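Description:
pGBW-m4046665 is an episomal yeast expression plasmid built on an E. coli–S. cerevisiae shuttle backbone described as AmpR; 2u URA3. In bacteria it replicates from a high-copy ColE1/pUC-type origin and is selected with ampicillin through a β-lactamase gene that the annotation places downstream of a cat promoter. In budding yeast it is maintained by the 2μ origin, which supports multicopy extrachromosomal replication, and is selected by uracil prototrophy through the URA3 marker with its own promoter fragment; URA3 also permits counterselection with 5-fluoroorotic acid. Short phage and bacterial terminators (T3Te, T7Te, tonB) flank the bacterial modules and presumably insulate them from read-through transcription. The automated annotation also calls a small rop segment directly adjoining AmpR, which sits oddly with the catalogue's high-copy designation and may simply be an annotation artefact.

The payload is the wild-type SARS-CoV-2 ORF7b coding sequence, a very short accessory protein gene, produced by gene synthesis. It lies between the constitutive S. cerevisiae TEF1 promoter and a CYC1 terminator fragment, giving a simple cassette for steady expression of the viral protein in yeast. No epitope tag, reporter or fusion partner is annotated, so the protein appears to be expressed untagged. The listing of budding yeast alongside the virus as insert species may reflect codon adaptation, but the record does not say so. The sequenced record is 4,849 nt, somewhat larger than the sum of the stated backbone and insert sizes, and the depositor notes that their own sequencing QC may not have covered the whole plasmid. The construct is suited to studying ORF7b expression or its effects in yeast.
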