Features (pLannotate 1.2.2; 13 found; start..end, strand, type, name):
      1..408     +  promoter       TEF1 promoter: S. cerevisiae TEF1; promoter for EF-1α
    422..550     +  CDS            NS7B_SARS2: Experimental evidence at protein level: Swiss-Prot protein existence level 1. From Severe acute respiratory syndrome coronavirus 2 (2019-nCoV) (SARS-CoV-2).
    579..751     +  terminator     CYC1 terminator (fragment): S. cerevisiae CYC1; transcription terminator for CYC1
    787..963     +  promoter       URA3 promoter (fragment): S. cerevisiae URA3
    964..1767    +  CDS            URA3: orotidine-5'-phosphate decarboxylase, required for uracil biosynthesis; S. cerevisiae URA3; yeast auxotrophic marker, counterselectable with 5-fluoroorotic acid (5-FOA)
   1850..2832    -  rep_origin     2μ ori: yeast 2μ plasmid origin of replication
   2910..2939    +  terminator     T3Te terminator: phage T3 early transcription terminator
   2961..3548    +  rep_origin     ori: high-copy-number ColE1/pMB1/pBR322/pUC origin of replication
   3560..3587    -  terminator     T7Te terminator: phage T7 early transcription terminator
   3611..3802    -  CDS            rop: Rop protein, which maintains plasmids at low copy number; rop
   3803..4663    -  CDS            AmpR: β-lactamase; bla; confers resistance to ampicillin, carbenicillin, and related antibiotics
   4664..4766    -  promoter       cat promoter: promoter of the E. coli cat gene encoding chloramphenicol acetyltransferase
   4767..4798    -  terminator     tonB terminator: bidirectional E. coli tonB-P14 transcription terminator
>Addgene plasmid #149152 | pGBW-m4046665 | addgene full sequence | sequence record 313566 | Addgene NGS Result
CCACACACCATAGCTTCAAAATGTTTCTACTCCTTTTTTACTCTTCCAGATTTTCTCGGACTCCGCGCAT
CGCCGTACCACTTCAAAACACCCAAGCACAGCATACTAAATTTCCCCTCTTTCTTCCTCTAGGGTGTCGT
TAATTACCCGTACTAAAGGTTTGGAAAAGAAAAAAGAGACCGCCTCGTTTCTTTTTCTTCGTCGAAAAAG
GCAATAAAAATTTTTATCACGTTTCTTTTTCTTGAAAATTTTTTTTTTTGATTTTTTTCTCTTTCGATGA
CCTCCCATTGATATTTAAGTTAATAAACGGTCTTCAATTTCTCAAGTTTCAGTTTCATTTTTCTTGTTCT
ATTACAACTTTTTTTACTTCTTGCTCATTAGAAAGAAAGCATAGCAATCTAATCTAAGTTTTAATTACAA
AATGATTGAACTTTCATTAATTGACTTCTATTTGTGCTTTTTAGCCTTTCTGCTATTCCTTGTTTTAATT
ATGCTTATTATCTTTTGGTTCTCACTTGAACTGCAAGATCATAATGAAACTTGTCACGCCTAAACAGGCC
CCTTTTCCTTTGTCGATATCATGTAATTAGTTATGTCACGCTTACATTCACGCCCTCCTCCCACATCCGC
TCTAACCGAAAAGGAAGGAGTTAGACAACCTGAAGTCTAGGTCCCTATTTATTTTTTTTAATAGTTATGT
TAGTATTAAGAACGTTATTTATATTTCAAATTTTTCTTTTTTTTCTGTACAAAGCGGCCGCCGAACCACT
AGTGCACTGCAGTACACGGTTTCCTTGAAATTTTTTTGATTCGGTAATCTCCGAACAGAAGGAAGAACGA
AGGAAGGAGCACAGACTTAGATTGGTATATATACGCATATGTAGTGTTGAAGAAACATGAAATTGCCCAG
TATTCTTAACCCAACTGCACAGAACAAAAACGTGCAGGAAACGAAGATAAATCATGTCGAAAGCTACATA
TAAGGAACGTGCTGCTACTCATCCTAGTCCTGTTGCTGCCAAGCTATTTAATATCATGCACGAAAAGCAA
ACAAACTTGTGTGCTTCATTGGATGTTCGTACCACCAAGGAATTACTGGAGTTAGTTGAAGCATTAGGTC
CCAAAATTTGTTTACTAAAAACACATGTGGATATCTTGACTGATTTTTCCATGGAGGGCACAGTTAAGCC
GCTAAAGGCATTATCCGCCAAGTACAATTTTTTACTCTTCGAGGACAGAAAATTTGCTGACATTGGTAAT
ACAGTCAAATTGCAGTACTCTGCGGGTGTATACAGAATAGCAGAATGGGCAGACATTACGAATGCACACG
GTGTGGTGGGCCCAGGTATTGTTAGCGGTTTGAAGCAGGCGGCAGAAGAAGTAACAAAGGAACCTAGAGG
CCTTTTGATGTTAGCAGAATTGTCATGCAAGGGCTCCCTATCTACTGGAGAATATACTAAGGGTACTGTT
GACATTGCGAAGAGCGACAAAGATTTTGTTATCGGCTTTATTGCTCAAAGAGACATGGGTGGAAGAGATG
AAGGTTACGATTGGTTGATTATGACACCCGGTGTGGGTTTAGATGACAAGGGAGATGCATTGGGTCAACA
GTATAGAACCGTGGATGATGTGGTTTCTACAGGATCTGACATTATTATTGTTGGAAGAGGACTATTTGCA
AAGGGAAGGGATGCTAAGGTAGAGGGTGAACGTTACAGAAAAGCAGGCTGGGAAGCATATTTGAGAAGAT
GCGGCCAGCAAAACTAAAAAACTGTATTATAAGTAAATGCATGTATACTAAACTCACAAATTAGAGCTTC
AATTTAATTATATCAGTTATTACCCGAGTAACGAAGCATCTGTGCTTCATTTTGTAGAACAAAAATGCAA
CGCGAGAGCGCTAATTTTTCAAACAAAGAATCTGAGCTGCATTTTTACAGAACAGAAATGCAACGCGAAA
GCGCTATTTTACCAACGAAGAATCTGTGCTTCATTTTTGTAAAACAAAAATGCAACGCGAGAGCGCTAAT
TTTTCAAACAAAGAATCTGAGCTGCATTTTTACAGAACAGAAATGCAACGCGAGAGCGCTATTTTACCAA
CAAAGAATCTATACTTCTTTTTTGTTCTACAAAAATGCATCCCGAGAGCGCTATTTTTCTAACAAAGCAT
CTTAGATTACTTTTTTTCTCCTTTGTGCGCTCTATAATGCAGTCTCTTGATAACTTTTTGCACTGTAGGT
CCGTTAAGGTTAGAAGAAGGCTACTTTGGTGTCTATTTTCTCTTCCATAAAAAAAGCCTGACTCCACTTC
CCGCGTTTACTGATTACTAGCGAAGCTGCGGGTGCATTTTTTCAAGATAAAGGCATCCCCGATTATATTC
TATACCGATGTGGATTGCGCATACTTTGTGAACAGAAAGTGATAGCGTTGATGATTCTTCATTGGTCAGA
AAATTATGAACGGTTTCTTCTATTTTGTCTCTATATACTACGTATAGGAAATGTTTACATTTTCGTATTG
TTTTCGATTCACTCTATGAATAGTTCTTACTACAATTTTTTTGTCTAAAGAGTAATACTAGAGATAAACA
TAAAAAATGTAGAGGTCGAGTTTAGATGCAAGTTCAAGGAGCGAAAGGTGGATGGGTAGGTTATATAGGG
ATATAGCACAGAGATATATAGCAAAGAGATACTTTTGAGCAATGTTTGTGGAAGCGGTATTCGCAATATT
TTAGTAGCTCGTTACAGTCCGGTGCGTTTTTGGTTTTTTGAAAGTGCGTCATCAGAGCGCTTTTGGTTTT
CAAAAGCGCTCTGAAGTTCCTATACTTTCTAGCTAGAGAATAGGAACTTCCCGAGCGGCCGCGTGTTACA
AGCTTGACTCCAGCGTAACTGGACTGCAATCAACTCACTGGCTCACCTTCACGGGTGGGCCTTTCTTCGG
TAGAAAATCAAAGGATCTTCTTGAGATCCTTTTTTTCTGCGCGTAATCTGCTGCTTGCAAACAAAAAAAC
CACCGCTACCAGCGGTGGTTTGTTTGCCGGATCAAGAGCTACCAACTCTTTTTCCGAGGTAACTGGCTTC
AGCAGAGCGCAGATACCAAATACTGTTCTTCTAGTGTAGCCGTAGTTAGGCCACCACTTCAAGAACTCTG
TAGCACCGCCTACATACCTCGCTCTGCTAATCCTGTTACCAGTGGCTGCTGCCAGTGGCGATAAGTCGTG
TCTTACCGGGTTGGACTCAAGACGATAGTTACCGGATAAGGCGCAGCGGTCGGGCTGAACGGGGGGTTCG
TGCACACAGCCCAGCTTGGAGCGAACGACCTACACCGAACTGAGATACCTACAGCGTGAGCTATGAGAAA
GCGCCACGCTTCCCGAAGGGAGAAAGGCGGACAGGTATCCGGTAAGCGGCAGGGTCGGAACAGGAGAGCG
CACGAGGGAGCTTCCAGGGGTAAACGCCTGGTATCTTTATAGTCCTGTCGGGTTTCGCCACCTCTGACTT
GAGCATCGATTTTTGTGATGCTCGTCAGGGGGGCGGAGCCTATGGAAAAACGCCAGCAACGCAGAAAGGC
CCACCCGAAGGTGAGCCAGGTGATTACATTTGGGCCCTCATCAGAGGTTTTCACCGTCATCACCGAAACG
CGCGAGGCAGCTGCGGTAAAGCTCATCAGCGTGGTCGTGAAGCGATTCACAGATGTCTGCCTGTTCATCC
GCGTCCAGCTCGTTGAGTTTCTCCAGAAGCGTTAATGTCTGGCTTCTGATAAAGCGGGCCATGTTAAGGG
CGGTTTTTTCCTGTTTGGTCACTTACCAATGCTTAATCAGTGAGGCACCTATCTCAGCGATCTGTCTATT
TCGTTCATCCATAGTTGCCTGACTCCCCGTCGTGTAGATAACTACGATGCGGGAGGGCTTACCATCTGGC
CCCAGTGCTGCAATGATACCGCGAGACCCACGCTCACCGGCTCCAGATTTATCAGCAATAAACCAGCCAG
CCGGGAGGGCCGAGCGCAGAAGTGATCCTGCAACTTTATCCGCCTCCATCCAGTCTATTAATTGTTGCCG
GGAAGCTAGAGTAAGTAGTTCGCCAGTTAATAGTTTGCGCAACGTTGTTGCCATTGCTACAGGCATCGTG
GTGTCACGCTCGTCGTTTGGTATGGCTTCATTCAGCTCCGGTTCCCAACGATCAAGGCGAGTTACATGAT
CCCCCATGTTGTGCAAAAAAGCGGTTAGCTCCTTCGGTCCTCCGATCGTTGCCAGAAGTAAGTTGGCCGC
AGTGTTATCACTCATGGTTATGGCAGCACTGCATAATTCTCTTACTGTCATGCCATCCGTGAGATGCTTT
TCTGTGACTGGTGAGTACTCAACCAAGTCATTCTGAGAATAGTGTATGCGGCGACCGAGTTGCTCTTGCC
CGGCGTCAATACGGGATAATACCGCGCCACATAGCAGAACTTTAAAAGTGCTCATCATTGGAAAACGTTC
TTCGGGGCGTAAACTCTCAAGGATCTTACCGCTGTTGAGATCCAGTTCGATGTAACCCACTCGTGCACCC
AACTGATCTTCAGCATCTTTTACTTTCACCAGCGTTTCTGGGTGAGCAAAAACAGGAAGGCAAAATGCCG
CAAAAAAGGGAATAAGGGCGACACGGAAATGTTGAATACTCATTTTAGCTTCCTTAGCTCCTGAAAATCT
CGATAACTCAAAAAATACGCCCGGTAGTGATCTTATTTCATTATGGTGAAAGTTGGAACCTCTTACGTGC
CGATCAAGTCAAAAGCCTCCGGTCGGAGGCTTTTGACTTTCTGCTATGGAGGTCAGGTATGATTTAAATG
GTCAGTTAGAGCGGCCGCC
